Addgene plasmid #126057: pMiNGo11-7
Purpose: A self-assembling split-GFP based Golden Gate vector to determine protein targeting to mitochondria in plant cell
Depositing lab: Ralf-Bernd Klösgen. Depositing organization: Martin-Luther-Universitaet Halle-Wittenberg. Publication: Targeting specificity of nuclear-encoded organelle proteins with a self-assembling split-fluorescent protein toolkit. Sharma M, Kretschmer C, Lampe C, Stuttmann J, Klosgen RB. J Cell Sci. 2019 Jun 3;132(11). pii: jcs.230839. doi: 10.1242/jcs.230839. PubMed 31085714.
Backbone
  Vector backbone: pAGM4723
  Total vector size (bp): 11997
  Vector type: Plant Expression ; Binary
Growth in bacteria
  Bacterial resistance: Chloramphenicol and Kanamycin, 25 & 50 μg/mL
  Growth temperature: 37°C
  Growth strain: ccdB Survival
  Copy number: Unknown
Gene/Insert 1
  Gene/Insert name: mitochondria Rieske iron sulphur protein (1-100 aa) (alt name: mtRi)
  Species: Solanum tuberosum
  Insert size (bp): 969
  GenBank ID: X79332.1
  Tag / fusion protein: GFP1-10 (C terminal on insert)
Gene/Insert 2
  Gene/Insert name: ccdB cassette (BsaI)
  Species: E. coli
  Insert size (bp): 1458
Gene/Insert 3
  Gene/Insert name: GFP11x7 (5 aa linker) (alt name: GFP11 M3)
  Insert size (bp): 450
Resource information
  A portion of this plasmid was derived from a plasmid made by: Huang Lab via Addgene
Terms and licenses: Academic/Nonprofit Terms; Industry Terms: Not Available to Industry
Depositor comments: Please incubate bacteria at 30 degrees Celsius after transformations to increase efficiency. Further growth after transformants are obtained should be performed at 37 degrees Celsius.
How to cite: pMiNGo11-7 was a gift from Ralf-Bernd Klösgen (Addgene plasmid # 126057 ; http://n2t.net/addgene:126057 ; RRID:Addgene_126057)
