[The description below was written by a language model from this plasmid's Addgene catalogue record and pLannotate feature annotations shown in this document.]
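Description:
pMiNGo11-7 is a plant binary expression vector built on the pAGM4723 backbone and designed as a Golden Gate acceptor for testing whether a candidate protein is targeted to mitochondria in plant cells. It uses a self-assembling split-GFP system. The backbone carries a ColE1/pUC-type origin for replication in E. coli. The pVS1 oriV with its RepA and StaA genes provides replication and stable maintenance in Agrobacterium. A kanamycin resistance gene driven by the bla promoter serves for selection. Nopaline-type left and right T-DNA border repeats flank the plant expression cassettes, so both are transferred together. The catalogue lists a total size of about 12 kb, slightly larger than the 11,854 nt sequenced record.

The T-DNA holds two transcription units, each driven by a CaMV 35S promoter (with upstream CaMV sequence annotated as a viral ORF fragment) followed by the TMV Ω translational enhancer. The first unit expresses the N-terminal 100 residues of the potato mitochondrial Rieske iron-sulphur protein fused to GFP(1-10), ending in the OCS terminator. This places the large, non-fluorescent GFP fragment in mitochondria as an organelle-resident receptor.

In the second unit, a BsaI-flanked ccdB cassette with a chloramphenicol resistance gene sits upstream of seven tandem GFP11 copies and the pea rbcS-E9 terminator. Golden Gate cloning replaces the ccdB/CmR cassette with a candidate coding sequence, creating a C-terminal GFP11x7 fusion. Loss of the toxic ccdB gene counter-selects uncut vector in standard strains, so the empty plasmid must be propagated in a ccdB-tolerant strain under chloramphenicol and kanamycin. Fluorescence is reconstituted only if the candidate fusion reaches the same compartment as GFP(1-10), and the sevenfold GFP11 array allows several GFP(1-10) molecules to bind each fusion, which amplifies the signal.
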