Features (pLannotate 1.2.2; 26 found; start..end, strand, type, name):
     40..846     +  CDS            IBMP_CAMVB (fragment): Experimental evidence at protein level: Swiss-Prot protein existence level 1. Enhances the ribosomal termination-reinitiation event leading to the translation of major open reading frames on the polycistronic viral RNAs. From Cauliflower mosaic virus (strain Bari 1) (CaMV).
   1030..1375    +  promoter       CaMV 35S promoter: strong constitutive promoter from cauliflower mosaic virus
   1327..1373    +  promoter       minimal CaMV 35S promoter: minimal 35S promoter from cauliflower mosaic virus
   1404..1457    +  misc_feature   TMV Ω: translational enhancer from the tobacco mosaic virus 5'-leader sequence (Gallie et al., 1988)
   1466..1765    +  CDS            FES1 (fragment): UCRI_SOLTU - Experimental evidence at protein level: Swiss-Prot protein existence level 1. Component of the ubiquinol-cytochrome c oxidoreductase, a multisubunit transmembrane complex that is part of the mitochondrial electron transport chain which drives oxidative phosphorylation. The respiratory chain contains 3 multisubunit complexes succinate dehydrogenase (complex II, CII), ubiquinol-cytochrome c oxidoreductase (cytochrome b-c1 complex, complex III, CIII) and cytochrome c oxidase (complex IV, CIV), that cooperate to transfer electrons derived from NADH and succinate to molecular oxygen, c
   1769..2410    +  CDS            GFP(1-10): fragment of superfolder GFP consisting of the first 10 β-strands associates with GFP11, the 11th β-strand, to reconstitute fluorescent GFP (Cabantous et al., 2005; Kamiyama et al., 2016)
   2441..3148    +  terminator     OCS terminator: octopine synthase terminator
   3175..3981    +  CDS            IBMP_CAMVB (fragment): Experimental evidence at protein level: Swiss-Prot protein existence level 1. Enhances the ribosomal termination-reinitiation event leading to the translation of major open reading frames on the polycistronic viral RNAs. From Cauliflower mosaic virus (strain Bari 1) (CaMV).
   4165..4510    +  promoter       CaMV 35S promoter: strong constitutive promoter from cauliflower mosaic virus
   4462..4508    +  promoter       minimal CaMV 35S promoter: minimal 35S promoter from cauliflower mosaic virus
   4539..4592    +  misc_feature   TMV Ω: translational enhancer from the tobacco mosaic virus 5'-leader sequence (Gallie et al., 1988)
   4643..4945    -  CDS            ccdB: CCDB_ECOLI - Also known as G, letB, letD. Experimental evidence at protein level: Swiss-Prot protein existence level 1. Toxic component of a type II toxin-antitoxin (TA) system, functioning in plasmid maintainence. Responsible for the post- segregational killing (PSK) of plasmid-free cells, also referred to as a plasmid addiction system. Half-life of over 2 hours. Cell killing by CcdB is accompanied by filamentation, defects in chromosome and plasmid segregation, defects in cell division, formation of anucleate cells, decreased DNA synthesis and plasmid loss. Interferes with the activity of DN
   4950..5108    -  CDS            ccdA (fragment): CCDA_ECO57 - Also known as H, letA. Experimental evidence at protein level: Swiss-Prot protein existence level 1. Antitoxin component of a type II toxin-antitoxin (TA) system which inhibits the post-segregational killing (PSK) of plasmid-free cells, also referred to as a plasmid addiction system. Binds to and blocks the activity of CcdB; will also remove bound CcdB protein from the CcdB-GyrA complex by forming a CcdA-CcdB complex, a process termed rejuvenation. Functions as a transcriptional corepressor for the ccdAB operon, repression also requires CcdB (By similarity). From Escherichia coli
   5290..5948    -  CDS            CmR: chloramphenicol acetyltransferase; cat; confers resistance to chloramphenicol
   5949..6051    -  promoter       cat promoter: promoter of the E. coli cat gene encoding chloramphenicol acetyltransferase
   6082..6129    +  CDS            GFP11: 11th β-strand of superfolder GFP associates with GFP(1-10), consisting of the first 10 β-strands, to reconstitute fluorescent GFP (Cabantous et al., 2005; Kamiyama et al., 2016)
   6082..6507    +  CDS            GFP11x7: seven tandem copies of the 11th β-strand of superfolder GFP each GFP11 associates with GFP(1-10), consisting of the first 10 β-strands, to reconstitute fluorescent GFP (Kamiyama et al., 2016)
   6517..7149    +  terminator     E9 terminator: terminator and polyadenylation signal from the pea rbcS-E9 gene
   7212..7236    +  misc_feature   RB T-DNA repeat: right border repeat from nopaline C58 T-DNA
   7516..8145    +  CDS            pVS1 StaA: stability protein from the Pseudomonas plasmid pVS1 (Heeb et al., 2000)
   8574..9647    +  CDS            pVS1 RepA: replication protein from the Pseudomonas plasmid pVS1 (Heeb et al., 2000)
   9713..9907    +  rep_origin     pVS1 oriV: origin of replication for the Pseudomonas plasmid pVS1 (Heeb et al., 2000)
   9969..10073   +  promoter       AmpR promoter: bla
  10074..10868   +  CDS            KanR: aminoglycoside phosphotransferase; aphA-3; confers resistance to kanamycin
  11039..11627   +  rep_origin     ori: high-copy-number ColE1/pMB1/pBR322/pUC origin of replication
  11763..11787   +  misc_feature   LB T-DNA repeat: left border repeat from nopaline C58 T-DNA
>Addgene plasmid #126057 | pMiNGo11-7 | addgene full sequence | sequence record 246973 | Addgene NGS Result
GTGCCGATGTATCACCTCTCGCAAGAATTCAAGCTTGGAGGAATTCCAATCCCACAAAAATCTGAGCTTA
ACAGCACAGTTGCTCCTCTCAGAGCAGAATCGGGTATTCAACACCCTCATATCAACTACTACGTTGTGTA
TAACGGTCCACATGCCGGTATATACGATGACTGGGGTTGTACAAAGGCGGCAACAAACGGCGTTCCCGGA
GTTGCACACAAGAAATTTGCCACTATTACAGAGGCAAGAGCAGCAGCTGACGCGTACACAACAAGTCAGC
AAACAGACAGGTTGAACTTCATCCCCAAAGGAGAAGCTCAACTCAAGCCCAAGAGCTTTGCTAAGGCCCT
AACAAGCCCACCAAAGCAAAAAGCCCACTGGCTCACGCTAGGAACCAAAAGGCCCAGCAGTGATCCAGCC
CCAAAAGAGATCTCCTTTGCCCCGGAGATTACAATGGACGATTTCCTCTATCTTTACGATCTAGGAAGGA
AGTTCGAAGGTGAAGGTGACGACACTATGTTCACCACTGATAATGAGAAGGTTAGCCTCTTCAATTTCAG
AAAGAATGCTGACCCACAGATGGTTAGAGAGGCCTACGCAGCAAGTCTCATCAAGACGATCTACCCGAGT
AACAATCTCCAGGAGATCAAATACCTTCCCAAGAAGGTTAAAGATGCAGTCAAAAGATTCAGGACTAATT
GCATCAAGAACACAGAGAAAGACATATTTCTCAAGATCAGAAGTACTATTCCAGTATGGACGATTCAAGG
CTTGCTTCATAAACCAAGGCAAGTAATAGAGATTGGAGTCTCTAAAAAGGTAGTTCCTACTGAATCTAAG
GCCATGCATGGAGTCTAAGATTCAAATCGAGGATCTAACAGAACTCGCCGTCAAGACTGGCGAACAGTTC
ATACAGAGTCTTTTACGACTCAATGACAAGAAGAAAATCTTCGTCAACATGGTGGAGCACGACACTCTGG
TCTACTCCAAAAATGTCAAAGATACAGTCTCAGAAGATCAAAGGGCTATTGAGACTTTTCAACAAAGGAT
AATTTCGGGAAACCTCCTCGGATTCCATTGCCCAGCTATCTGTCACTTCATCGAAAGGACAGTAGAAAAG
GAAGGTGGCTCCTACAAATGCCATCATTGCGATAAAGGAAAGGCTATCATTCAAGATCTCTCTGCCGACA
GTGGTCCCAAAGATGGACCCCCACCCACGAGGAGCATCGTGGAAAAAGAAGAGGTTCCAACCACGTCTAC
AAAGCAAGTGGATTGATGTGACATCTCCACTGACGTAAGGGATGACGCACAATCCCACTATCCTTCGCAA
GACCCTTCCTCTATATAAGGAAGTTCATTTCATTTGGAGAGGACACGCTCGAGTATAAGAGCTCATTTTT
ACAACAATTACCAACAACAACAAACAACAAACAACATTACAATTACATTTACAATTATCGATACCATGCT
TCGAGTAGCAGGTAGAAGGCTTTCTTCTTCAGCCGCTAGATCTTCATCTACCTTCTTTACAAGAAGCTCT
TTCACCGTTACCGATGATTCGTCTCCGGCAAGATCTCCTTCTCCGTCACTCACCTCTTCGTTTCTCGATC
AAATCAGAGGTTTCTCATCTAATTCGGTTTCTCCCGCACATCAGTTGGGTTTAGTCTCAGATCTTCCAGC
CACAGTGGCTGCTATTAAGAATCCCAGTTCAAAAATTGTATATGATGACTCCAACCATGAGCGTTATCCA
CCTGGAGATCCTAGCGCAATGTCCAAAGGAGAAGAACTGTTTACCGGTGTTGTGCCAATTTTGGTTGAAC
TCGATGGTGATGTCAACGGACATAAGTTCTCAGTGAGAGGCGAAGGAGAAGGTGACGCCACCATTGGAAA
ATTGACTCTTAAATTCATCTGTACTACTGGTAAACTTCCTGTACCATGGCCGACTCTCGTAACAACGCTT
ACGTACGGAGTTCAGTGCTTTTCGAGATACCCAGACCATATGAAAAGACATGACTTTTTTAAGTCGGCTA
TGCCTGAAGGTTACGTGCAAGAAAGAACAATTTCGTTCAAAGATGATGGAAAATATAAAACTAGAGCAGT
TGTTAAATTTGAAGGAGATACTTTGGTTAACCGCATTGAACTGAAAGGAACAGATTTTAAAGAAGATGGT
AATATTCTTGGACACAAACTCGAATACAATTTTAATAGTCATAACGTATACATCACTGCTGATAAGCAAA
AGAACGGAATTAAAGCGAATTTCACAGTACGCCATAATGTAGAAGATGGCAGTGTTCAACTTGCCGACCA
TTACCAACAAAACACCCCTATTGGAGACGGTCCGGTACTTCTTCCTGATAATCACTACCTCTCAACACAA
ACAGTCCTGAGCAAAGATCCAAATGAAAAAGGAACAGGTGGCGGCGGAAGTTAGCTTGTCCTGCTTTAAT
GAGATATGCGAGAAGCCTATGATCGCATGATATTTGCTTTCAATTCTGTTGTGCACGTTGTAAAAAACCT
GAGCATGTGTAGCTCAGATCCTTACCGCCGGTTTCGGTTCATTCTAATGAATATATCACCCGTTACTATC
GTATTTTTATGAATAATATTCTCCGTTCAATTTACTGATTGTACCCTACTACTTATATGTACAATATTAA
AATGAAAACAATATATTGTGCTGAATAGGTTTATAGCGACATCTATGATAGAGCGCCACAATAACAAACA
ATTGCGTTTTATTATTACAAATCCAATTTTAAAAAAAGCGGCAGAACCGGTCAAACCTAAAAGACTGATT
ACATAAATCTTATTCAAATTTCAAAAGTGCCCCAGGGGCTAGTATCTACGACACACCGAGCGGCGAACTA
ATAACGCTCACTGAAGGGAACTCCGGTTCCCCGCCGGCGCGCATGGGTGAGATTCCTTGAAGTTGAGTAT
TGGCCGTCCGCTCTACCGAAAGTTACGGGCACCATTCAACCCGGTCCAGCACGGCGGCCGGGTAACCGAC
TTGCTGCCCCGAGAATTATGCAGCATTTTTTTGGTGTATGTGGGCCCCAAATGAAGTGCAGGTCAAACCT
TGACAGTGACGACAAATCGTTGGGCGGGTCCAGGGCGAATTTTGCGACAACATGTCGAGGCTCAGCAGGA
CCGCTACTAGAATTCGAGCTCGGAGGAATTCCAATCCCACAAAAATCTGAGCTTAACAGCACAGTTGCTC
CTCTCAGAGCAGAATCGGGTATTCAACACCCTCATATCAACTACTACGTTGTGTATAACGGTCCACATGC
CGGTATATACGATGACTGGGGTTGTACAAAGGCGGCAACAAACGGCGTTCCCGGAGTTGCACACAAGAAA
TTTGCCACTATTACAGAGGCAAGAGCAGCAGCTGACGCGTACACAACAAGTCAGCAAACAGACAGGTTGA
ACTTCATCCCCAAAGGAGAAGCTCAACTCAAGCCCAAGAGCTTTGCTAAGGCCCTAACAAGCCCACCAAA
GCAAAAAGCCCACTGGCTCACGCTAGGAACCAAAAGGCCCAGCAGTGATCCAGCCCCAAAAGAGATCTCC
TTTGCCCCGGAGATTACAATGGACGATTTCCTCTATCTTTACGATCTAGGAAGGAAGTTCGAAGGTGAAG
GTGACGACACTATGTTCACCACTGATAATGAGAAGGTTAGCCTCTTCAATTTCAGAAAGAATGCTGACCC
ACAGATGGTTAGAGAGGCCTACGCAGCAAGTCTCATCAAGACGATCTACCCGAGTAACAATCTCCAGGAG
ATCAAATACCTTCCCAAGAAGGTTAAAGATGCAGTCAAAAGATTCAGGACTAATTGCATCAAGAACACAG
AGAAAGACATATTTCTCAAGATCAGAAGTACTATTCCAGTATGGACGATTCAAGGCTTGCTTCATAAACC
AAGGCAAGTAATAGAGATTGGAGTCTCTAAAAAGGTAGTTCCTACTGAATCTAAGGCCATGCATGGAGTC
TAAGATTCAAATCGAGGATCTAACAGAACTCGCCGTCAAGACTGGCGAACAGTTCATACAGAGTCTTTTA
CGACTCAATGACAAGAAGAAAATCTTCGTCAACATGGTGGAGCACGACACTCTGGTCTACTCCAAAAATG
TCAAAGATACAGTCTCAGAAGATCAAAGGGCTATTGAGACTTTTCAACAAAGGATAATTTCGGGAAACCT
CCTCGGATTCCATTGCCCAGCTATCTGTCACTTCATCGAAAGGACAGTAGAAAAGGAAGGTGGCTCCTAC
AAATGCCATCATTGCGATAAAGGAAAGGCTATCATTCAAGATCTCTCTGCCGACAGTGGTCCCAAAGATG
GACCCCCACCCACGAGGAGCATCGTGGAAAAAGAAGAGGTTCCAACCACGTCTACAAAGCAAGTGGATTG
ATGTGACATCTCCACTGACGTAAGGGATGACGCACAATCCCACTATCCTTCGCAAGACCCTTCCTCTATA
TAAGGAAGTTCATTTCATTTGGAGAGGACACGCTCGAGTATAAGAGCTCATTTTTACAACAATTACCAAC
AACAACAAACAACAAACAACATTACAATTACATTTACAATTATCGATACAATGTGAGACCGACTGGCTGT
GTATAAGGGAGCCTGACATTTATATTCCCCAGAACATCAGGTTAATGGCGTTTTTGATGTCATTTTCGCG
GTGGCTGAGATCAGCCACTTCTTCCCCGATAACGGAAACCGGCACACTGGCCATATCGGTGGTCATCATG
CGCCAGCTTTCATCCCCGATATGCACCACCGGGTAAAGTTCACGGGAGACTTTATCTGACAGCAGACGTG
CACTGGCCAGGGGGATCACCATCCGTCGCCCAGGCGTGTCAATAATATCACTCTGTACATCCACAAACAG
ACGATAACGGCTCTCTCTTTTATAGGTGTAAACCTTAAACTGCATTTCACCAGCCCCTGTTCTCGTCAGC
AAAAGAGCCGTTCATTTCAATAAACCGGGCGACCTCAGCCATCCCTTCCTGATTTTCCGCTTTCCAGCGT
TCGGCACGCAGACGACGGGCTTCATTCTGCATGGTTGTGCTTACCAGACCGGAGATATTGACATCATATA
TGCCTTGAGCAACTGATAGCTGTCGCTGTCAACTGTCACTGTAATACGCTGCTTCATAGCATACCTCTTT
TTGACATACTTCGGGTATACATATCAGTATATATTCTTATACCGCAAAAATCAGCGCGCAAATACGCATA
CTGTTATCTGGCTTTTAGTAAGCCGGATCCACGCGGCGTTTACGCCCCCCCTGCCACTCATCGCAGTACT
GTTGTAATTCATTAAGCATTCTGCCGACATGGAAGCCATCACAAACGGCATGATGAACCTGAATCGCCAG
CGGCATCAGCACCTTGTCGCCTTGCGTATAATATTTGCCCATGGTGAAAACGGGGGCGAAGAAGTTGTCC
ATATTGGCCACGTTTAAATCAAAACTGGTGAAACTCACCCAGGGATTGGCTGAAACGAAAAACATATTCT
CAATAAACCCTTTAGGGAAATAGGCCAGGTTTTCACCGTAACACGCCACATCTTGCGAATATATGTGTAG
AAACTGCCGGAAATCGTCGTGGTATTCACTCCAGAGCGATGAAAACGTTTCAGTTTGCTCATGGAAAACG
GTGTAACAAGGGTGAACACTATCCCATATCACCAGCTCACCGTCTTTCATTGCCATACGGAATTCCGGAT
GAGCATTCATCAGGCGGGCAAGAATGTGAATAAAGGCCGGATAAAACTTGTGCTTATTTTTCTTTACGGT
CTTTAAAAAGGCCGTAATATCCAGCTGAACGGTCTGGTTATAGGTACATTGAGCAACTGACTGAAATGCC
TCAAAATGTTCTTTACGATGCCATTGGGATATATCAACGGTGGTATATCCAGTGATTTTTTTCTCCATTT
TAGCTTCCTTAGCTCCTGAAAATCTCGATAACTCAAAAAATACGCCCGGTAGTGATCTTATTTCATTATG
GTGAAAGTTGGAACCTCTTACGTGCCGATCAAGGTCTCATTCGATGGGCGGCAAATTCATGCGTGACCAC
ATGGTCCTTCATGAGTATGTAAATGCTGCTGGGATTACAGGTGGCTCTGGAGGTAGAGATCATATGGTTC
TCCACGAATACGTTAACGCCGCAGGCATCACTGGCGGTAGTGGAGGACGCGACCATATGGTACTACATGA
ATATGTCAATGCAGCCGGAATAACCGGAGGGTCCGGAGGCCGGGATCACATGGTGCTGCATGAGTATGTG
AACGCGGCGGGTATAACTGGTGGGTCGGGCGGACGAGATCATATGGTGCTTCACGAATACGTAAACGCAG
CTGGCATTACTGGCGGATCAGGTGGCAGGGATCACATGGTACTCCATGAGTACGTGAACGCTGCTGGAAT
CACAGGCGGTAGCGGCGGTCGGGACCATATGGTCCTGCACGAATATGTCAATGCTGCCGGTATCACCTAA
GCTTAGAGCTTTCGTTCGTATCATCGGTTTCGACAACGTTCGTCAAGTTCAATGCATCAGTTTCATTGCG
CACACACCAGAATCCTACTGAGTTTGAGTATTATGGCATTGGGAAAACTGTTTTTCTTGTACCATTTGTT
GTGCTTGTAATTTACTGTGTTTTTTATTCGGTTTTCGCTATCGAACTGTGAAATGGAAATGGATGGAGAA
GAGTTAATGAATGATATGGTCCTTTTGTTCATTCTCAAATTAATATTATTTGTTTTTTCTCTTATTTGTT
GTGTGTTGAATTTGAAATTATAAGAGATATGCAAACATTTTGTTTTGAGTAAAAATGTGTCAAATCGTGG
CCTCTAATGACCGAAGTTAATATGAGGAGTAAAACACTTGTAGTTGTACCATTATGCTTATTCACTAGGC
AACAAATATATTTTCAGACCTAGAAAAGCTGCAAATGTTACTGAATACAAGTATGTCCTCTTGTGTTTTA
GACATTTATGAACTTTCCTTTATGTAATTTTCCAGAATCCTTGTCAGATTCTAATCATTGCTTTGTAATT
ATAGTTATACTCATGGATTTGTAGTTGAGTATGAAAATATTTTTTAATGCATTTTATGACTTGCCAATTG
ATTGACAACGCTTTACGAGGATGCACATGTGACCGAGGGACACGAAGTGATCCGTTTAAACTATCAGTGT
TTGACAGGATATATTGGCGGGTAAACCTAAGAGAAAAGAGCGTTTATTAGAATAATCGGATATTTAAAAG
GGCGTGAAAAGGTTTATCCGTTCGTCCATTTGTATGTGCCAGCCGTGCGGCTGCATGAAATCCTGGCCGG
TTTGTCTGATGCCAAGCTGGCGGCCTGGCCGGCCAGCTTGGCCGCTGAAGAAACCGAGCGCCGCCGTCTA
AAAAGGTGATGTGTATTTGAGTAAAACAGCTTGCGTCATGCGGTCGCTGCGTATATGATGCGATGAGTAA
ATAAACAAATACGCAAGGGGAACGCATGAAGGTTATCGCTGTACTTAACCAGAAAGGCGGGTCAGGCAAG
ACGACCATCGCAACCCATCTAGCCCGCGCCCTGCAACTCGCCGGGGCCGATGTTCTGTTAGTCGATTCCG
ATCCCCAGGGCAGTGCCCGCGATTGGGCGGCCGTGCGGGAAGATCAACCGCTAACCGTTGTCGGCATCGA
CCGCCCGACGATTGACCGCGACGTGAAGGCCATCGGCCGGCGCGACTTCGTAGTGATCGACGGAGCGCCC
CAGGCGGCGGACTTGGCTGTGTCCGCGATCAAGGCAGCCGACTTCGTGCTGATTCCGGTGCAGCCAAGCC
CTTACGACATATGGGCCACCGCCGACCTGGTGGAGCTGGTTAAGCAGCGCATTGAGGTCACGGATGGAAG
GCTACAAGCGGCCTTTGTCGTGTCGCGGGCGATCAAAGGCACGCGCATCGGCGGTGAGGTTGCCGAGGCG
CTGGCCGGGTACGAGCTGCCCATTCTTGAGTCCCGTATCACGCAGCGCGTGAGCTACCCAGGCACTGCCG
CCGCCGGCACAACCGTTCTTGAATCAGAACCCGAGGGCGACGCTGCCCGCGAGGTCCAGGCGCTGGCCGC
TGAAATTAAATCAAAACTCATTTGAGTTAATGAGGTAAAGAGAAAATGAGCAAAAGCACAAACACGCTAA
GTGCCGGCCGTCCGAGCGCACGCAGCAGCAAGGCTGCAACGTTGGCCAGCCTGGCAGACACGCCAGCCAT
GAAGCGGGTCAACTTTCAGTTGCCGGCGGAGGATCACACCAAGCTGAAGATGTACGCGGTACGCCAAGGC
AAGACCATTACCGAGCTGCTATCTGAATACATCGCGCAGCTACCAGAGTAAATGAGCAAATGAATAAATG
AGTAGATGAATTTTAGCGGCTAAAGGAGGCGGCATGGAAAATCAAGAACAACCAGGCACCGACGCCGTGG
AATGCCCCATGTGTGGAGGAACGGGCGGTTGGCCAGGCGTAAGCGGCTGGGTTGTCTGCCGGCCCTGCAA
TGGCACTGGAACCCCCAAGCCCGAGGAATCGGCGTGAGCGGTCGCAAACCATCCGGCCCGGTACAAATCG
GCGCGGCGCTGGGTGATGACCTGGTGGAGAAGTTGAAGGCCGCGCAGGCCGCCCAGCGGCAACGCATCGA
GGCAGAAGCACGCCCCGGTGAATCGTGGCAAGCGGCCGCTGATCGAATCCGCAAAGAATCCCGGCAACCG
CCGGCAGCCGGTGCGTCGTCGATTAGGAAGCCGCCCAAGGGCGACGAGCAACCAGATTTTTTCGTTCCGA
TGCTCTATGACGTGGGCACCCGCGATAGTCGCAGCATCATGGACGTGGCCGTTTTCCGTCTGTCGAAGCG
TGACCGACGAGCTGGCGAGGTGATCCGCTACGAGCTTCCAGACGGGCACGTAGAGGTTTCCGCAGGGCCG
GCCGGCATGGCCAGTGTGTGGGATTACGACCTGGTACTGATGGCGGTTTCCCATCTAACCGAATCCATGA
ACCGATACCGGGAAGGGAAGGGAGACAAGCCCGGCCGCGTGTTCCGTCCACACGTTGCGGACGTACTCAA
GTTCTGCCGGCGAGCCGATGGCGGAAAGCAGAAAGACGACCTGGTAGAAACCTGCATTCGGTTAAACACC
ACGCACGTTGCCATGCAGCGTACGAAGAAGGCCAAGAACGGCCGCCTGGTGACGGTATCCGAGGGTGAAG
CCTTGATTAGCCGCTACAAGATCGTAAAGAGCGAAACCGGGCGGCCGGAGTACATCGAGATCGAGCTAGC
TGATTGGATGTACCGCGAGATCACAGAAGGCAAGAACCCGGACGTGCTGACGGTTCACCCCGATTACTTT
TTGATCGATCCCGGCATCGGCCGTTTTCTCTACCGCCTGGCACGCCGCGCCGCAGGCAAGGCAGAAGCCA
GATGGTTGTTCAAGACGATCTACGAACGCAGTGGCAGCGCCGGAGAGTTCAAGAAGTTCTGTTTCACCGT
GCGCAAGCTGATCGGGTCAAATGACCTGCCGGAGTACGATTTGAAGGAGGAGGCGGGGCAGGCTGGCCCG
ATCCTAGTCATGCGCTACCGCAACCTGATCGAGGGCGAAGCATCCGCCGGTTCCTAATGTACGGAGCAGA
TGCTAGGGCAAATTGCCCTAGCAGGGGAAAAAGGTCGAAAAAGCTTCTTTCCTGTGGATAGCACGTACAT
TGGGAACCCAAAGCCGTACATTGGGAACCGGAACCCGTACATTGGGAACCCAAAGCCGTACATTGGGAAC
CGGTCACACATGTAAGTGACTGATATAAAAGAGAAAAAAGGCGATTTTTCCGCCTAAAACTCTTTAAAAC
TTATTAAAACTCTTAAAACCCGCCTGGCCTGTGCATAACTGTCTGGCCAGCGCACAGCCGAACAGCTGCA
AAAAGCGCCCACATCAAGGCTCCGAGTGCGCGGAACCCCTATTTGTTTATTTTTCTAAATACATTCAAAT
ATGTATCCGCTCATGAGACAATAACCCTGATAAATGCTTCAATAATATTGAAAAAGGAAGAGTATGGCTA
AAATGAGAATATCACCGGAATTGAAAAAACTGATCGAAAAATACCGCTGCGTAAAAGATACGGAAGGAAT
GTCTCCTGCTAAGGTATATAAGCTGGTGGGAGAAAATGAAAACCTATATTTAAAAATGACGGACAGCCGG
TATAAAGGGACCACCTATGATGTGGAACGGGAAAAGGACATGATGCTATGGCTGGAAGGAAAGCTGCCTG
TTCCAAAGGTCCTGCACTTTGAACGGCATGATGGCTGGAGCAATCTGCTCATGAGTGAGGCCGATGGCGT
CCTTTGCTCGGAAGAGTATGAAGATGAACAAAGCCCTGAAAAGATTATCGAGCTGTATGCGGAGTGCATC
AGGCTCTTTCACTCCATCGACATATCGGATTGTCCCTATACGAATAGCTTAGACAGCCGCTTAGCCGAAT
TGGATTACTTACTGAATAACGATCTGGCCGATGTGGATTGCGAAAACTGGGAAGAGGACACTCCATTTAA
AGATCCGCGCGAGCTGTATGATTTTTTAAAGACGGAAAAGCCCGAAGAGGAACTTGTCTTTTCCCACGGC
GACCTGGGAGACAGCAACATCTTTGTGAAAGATGGCAAAGTAAGTGGCTTTATTGATCTTGGGAGAAGCG
GCAGGGCGGACAAGTGGTATGACATTGCCTTCTGCGTCCGGTCGCTCAGGGAGGATATCGGGGAAGAACA
GTATGTCGAGCTATTTTTTGACTTACTGGGGATCAAGCCTGATTGGGAGAAAATAAAATATTATATTTTA
CTGGATGAATTGTTTTAGCTGTCAGACCAAGTTTACTCATATATACTTTAGATTGATTTAAAACTTCATT
TTTAATTTAAAAGGATCTAGGTGAAGATCCTTTTTGATAATCTCATGACCAAAATCCCTTAACGTGAGTT
TTCGTTCCACTGAGCGTCAGACCCCGTAGAAAAGATCAAAGGATCTTCTTGAGATCCTTTTTTTCTGCGC
GTAATCTGCTGCTTGCAAACAAAAAAACCACCGCTACCAGCGGTGGTTTGTTTGCCGGATCAAGAGCTAC
CAACTCTTTTTCCGAAGGTAACTGGCTTCAGCAGAGCGCAGATACCAAATACTGTTCTTCTAGTGTAGCC
GTAGTTAGGCCACCACTTCAAGAACTCTGTAGCACCGCCTACATACCTCGCTCTGCTAATCCTGTTACCA
GTGGCTGCTGCCAGTGGCGATAAGTCGTGTCTTACCGGGTTGGACTCAAGACGATAGTTACCGGATAAGG
CGCAGCGGTCGGGCTGAACGGGGGGTTCGTGCACACAGCCCAGCTTGGAGCGAACGACCTACACCGAACT
GAGATACCTACAGCGTGAGCTATGAGAAAGCGCCACGCTTCCCGAAGGGAGAAAGGCGGACAGGTATCCG
GTAAGCGGCAGGGTCGGAACAGGAGAGCGCACGAGGGAGCTTCCAGGGGGAAACGCCTGGTATCTTTATA
GTCCTGTCGGGTTTCGCCACCTCTGACTTGAGCGTCGATTTTTGTGATGCTCGTCAGGGGGGCGGAGCCT
ATGGAAAAACGCCAGCAACGCGGCCTTTTTACGGTTCCTGCTCGGATCTGTTGGACCGGACAGTAGTCAT
GGTTGATGGGCTGCCTGTATCGAGTGGTGATTTTGTGCCGAGCTGCCGGTCGGGGAGCTGTTGGCTGGCT
GGTGGCAGGATATATTGTGGTGTAAACAAATTGACGCTTAGACAACTTAATAACACATTGCGGACGTTTT
TAATGTACTGGGGTTGAACACTCT
